>Addgene plasmid #25056 | pCDNA3 T7 BimL(S58A,DE) | depositor partial sequence | sequence record 11556 | Author sequence
AAGCTTATGGCTAGCATGACTGGTGGACAGCAAATGGGTGGATCCGCAAAGCAACCTTCTGATGTAAGTT
CTGAGTGTGACCGAGAAGGTAGACAATTGCAGCCTGCGGAGAGGCCTCCCCAGCTCAGACCTGGGGCCCC
TACCTCCCTACAGACAGAGCCACAAGACAGGAGCCCAGCACCCATGAGTTGTGACAAATCAACACAAACC
CCAGCTCCTCCTTGCCAGGCCTTCAACCACTATCTCAGTGCAATGGCTTCCATGAGGCAGGCTGAACCTG
CAGATATGCGCCCAGAGATATGGATCGCCCAAGAGGATCGGCGTGAAGGAGACGAGTTTAACGCTTACTA
TGCAAGGAGGGTATTTTTGAATAATTACCAAGCAGCCGAAGACCACCCACGAATGGTTATCTTACGACTG
TTACGTTACATTGTCCGCCTGGTGTGGAGAATGCATTGAGAATTC
