>Addgene plasmid #25056 | pCDNA3 T7 BimL(S58A,DE) | addgene partial sequence | sequence record 32096 | 25056 with CMV-F
TTAGCGACTCTCTGGCTACTAGAGAACCCACTGCTTACTGGCTTATCGAAATTAATACGACTCACTATAG
GGAGACCCAAGCTTATGGCTAGCATGACTGGTGGACAGCAAATGGGTGGATCCGCAAAGCAACCTTCTGA
TGTAAGTTCTGAGTGTGACCGAGAAGGTAGACAATTGCAGCCTGCGGAGAGGCCTCCCCAGCTCAGACCT
GGGGCCCCTACCTCCCTACAGACAGAGCCACAAGACAGGAGCCCAGCACCCATGAGTTGTGACAAATCAA
CACAAACCCCAGCTCCTCCTTGCCAGGCCTTCAACCACTATCTCAGTGCAATGGCTTCCATGAGGCAGGC
TGAACCTGCAGATATGCGCCCAGAGATATGGATCGCCCAAGAGGATCGGCGTGAAGGAGACGAGTTTAAC
GCTTACTATGCAAGGAGGGTATTTTTGAATAATTACCAAGCAGCCGAAGACCACCCACGAATGGTTATCT
TACGACTGTTACGTTACATTGTCCGCCTGGTGTGGAGAATGCATTGAGAATTCTGCAGATATCCATCACA
CTGGCGGCCGCTCGAGCATGCATCTAGAGGGCCCTATTCTATAGTGTCACCTAAATGCTAGAGCTCGCTG
ATCAGCCTCGACTGTGCCTTCTAGTTGCCAGCCATCTGTTGTTTGCCCCTCCCCCGTGCCTTCCTTGACC
CTGGAAGGTGCCACTCCCACTGTCCTTTCCTAATAAAATGAGGAAATTGCATCGCATTGTCTGAGTAGGT
GTCATTCTATTCTGGGGGGTGGGGTGGGGCAGGACAGCAAGGGGGAGGATTGGGAAGACAATAGCAGGCA
TGCTGGGGATGCGGTGGGCTCTATGGCTTCTGA
