[The description below was written by a language model from this plasmid's Addgene catalogue record.]
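Description:
pCDNA3 T7 BimL(S58A,DE) is a mammalian expression plasmid built on the Invitrogen pcDNA3 backbone (about 5.4 kb without insert). It carries a mutant form of the human BimL isoform of BCL2L11 (BCL2-like 11, also known as BIM, BAM or BOD). It is maintained in E. coli as a high-copy plasmid under ampicillin selection. No feature table accompanies the record, so the regulatory elements are not listed. The standard pcDNA3 backbone drives inserts from the CMV immediate-early promoter with a downstream polyadenylation signal, and it carries a neomycin resistance cassette for selection in mammalian cells. Its T7 and SP6 promoter sites flank the cloning region, consistent with the sequencing primers listed.

The insert of roughly 450 bp was cloned between HindIII and EcoRI, both of which remain intact. It encodes BimL with an N-terminal T7 epitope tag, which allows detection or immunoprecipitation of the expressed protein with anti-T7 antibodies. Three substitutions are present: serine 58 to alanine, leucine 92 to aspartic acid and isoleucine 95 to glutamic acid. The last two account for the "DE" in the name. The record does not state the functional rationale for each change. The associated publication concerns JNK phosphorylation of Bim-related Bcl2 family members and the induction of Bax-dependent apoptosis. A serine-to-alanine change is the usual way to make a residue non-phosphorylatable, so the plasmid most likely serves as a mutant comparator to wild-type BimL. Such comparisons would be made in transfection studies of how phosphorylation and Bim protein interactions affect its pro-apoptotic activity.
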