Addgene plasmid #25056: pCDNA3 T7 BimL(S58A,DE)
Depositing lab: Roger Davis. Depositing organization: University of Massachusetts, Worcester. Publication: JNK phosphorylation of Bim-related members of the Bcl2 family induces Bax-dependent apoptosis. Lei K, Davis RJ. Proc Natl Acad Sci U S A. 2003 Mar 4. 100(5):2432-7. 10.1073/pnas.0438011100 PubMed 12591950.
Backbone
  Vector backbone: pcDNA3
  Backbone manufacturer: invitrogen
  Backbone size w/o insert (bp): 5446
  Vector type: Mammalian Expression
Growth in bacteria
  Bacterial resistance: Ampicillin, 100 μg/mL
  Growth temperature: 37°C
  Growth strain: DH5alpha
  Copy number: High Copy
Gene/Insert
  Gene/Insert name: BimL (S58A,DE) (alt name: BCL2-like 11)
  Species: H. sapiens (human)
  Insert size (bp): 452
  Mutation: Changed serine 58 to alanine changed leucine 92 to aspartic acid changed isoleucine 95 to glutamic acid
  GenBank ID: AF032458
  Entrez Gene: BCL2L11 (a.k.a. BAM, BIM, BOD)
  Tag / fusion protein: T7 (N terminal on insert)
  Cloning method: Restriction Enzyme; 5′ cloning site Hind III (not destroyed); 3′ cloning site EcoRI (not destroyed)
  Sequencing primers: 5′ T7; 3′ SP6
Terms and licenses: Academic/Nonprofit Terms; Industry Terms: Not Available to Industry
How to cite: pCDNA3 T7 BimL(S58A,DE) was a gift from Roger Davis (Addgene plasmid # 25056 ; http://n2t.net/addgene:25056 ; RRID:Addgene_25056)
